Addgene plasmid #35672: psiCHECK-2 3xmiR-122T
Depositing lab: Phillip Zamore. Depositing organization: University of Massachusetts, Worcester. Publication: Long-term, efficient inhibition of microRNA function in mice using rAAV vectors. Xie J, Ameres SL, Friedline R, Hung JH, Zhang Y, Xie Q, Zhong L, Su Q, He R, Li M, Li H, Mu X, Zhang H, Broderick JA, Kim JK, Weng Z, Flotte TR, Zamore PD, Gao G. Nat Methods. 2012 Mar 4;9(4):403-9. doi: 10.1038/nmeth.1903. PubMed 22388288.
Backbone
  Vector backbone: psiCHECK-2
  Backbone manufacturer: Promega
  Backbone size w/o insert (bp): 6273
  Vector type: Luciferase
Growth in bacteria
  Bacterial resistance: Ampicillin, 100 μg/mL
  Growth temperature: 37°C
  Growth strain: DH5alpha
  Copy number: High Copy
Gene/Insert
  Gene/Insert name: 3 miR-122 target sites
  Insert size (bp): 69
  Promoter: HSV-TK
  Cloning method: Restriction Enzyme; 5′ cloning site PmeI (destroyed during cloning); 3′ cloning site PmeI (destroyed during cloning)
  Sequencing primers: 5′ cccggaagaaatatatttgca
Terms and licenses: Academic/Nonprofit Terms; Industry Terms: Not Available to Industry
How to cite: psiCHECK-2 3xmiR-122T was a gift from Phillip Zamore (Addgene plasmid # 35672 ; http://n2t.net/addgene:35672 ; RRID:Addgene_35672)
