[The description below was written by a language model from this plasmid's Addgene catalogue record and pLannotate feature annotations shown in this document.]
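Description:
psiCHECK-2 3xmiR-122T is a dual-luciferase microRNA sensor built on the Promega psiCHECK-2 backbone for transient transfection of mammalian cells. It is propagated in E. coli as a high-copy plasmid through a ColE1/pUC-type origin and selected with ampicillin via the β-lactamase gene and its native promoter.

The plasmid carries two independent reporter cassettes. In the first, the SV40 enhancer/early promoter, followed by a chimeric β-globin/immunoglobulin intron that promotes efficient expression, drives human codon-optimized Renilla luciferase (hRluc), terminated by a synthetic poly(A) signal; a T7 promoter immediately upstream of hRluc also allows in vitro transcription. In the second, the HSV-TK promoter drives firefly luciferase (luc+), followed by an SV40 poly(A) region. The insert is a 69 bp segment containing three miR-122 target sites, cloned into a PmeI site that was destroyed in the process. The insert is not annotated in the feature table, but the unannotated gap between the end of hRluc and the synthetic poly(A) signal matches the position of the psiCHECK-2 cloning region, which would place the sites in the Renilla 3′ UTR. The catalogue entry lists HSV-TK as the promoter, which in the feature map belongs to the firefly cassette rather than the Renilla one, so the two sources do not fully agree on this point.

In this design, miR-122 activity lowers expression of the reporter carrying the target sites, while the other luciferase provides an internal normalization control from the same plasmid. The associated publication concerns rAAV-delivered microRNA inhibitors, so the construct can serve as a readout of miR-122 function and its inhibition.
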