Features (pLannotate 1.2.2; 12 found; start..end, strand, type, name):
     62..419     +  promoter       SV40 promoter: SV40 enhancer and early promoter
    489..621     +  intron         chimeric intron: chimera between introns from human β-globin and immunoglobulin heavy chain genes
    666..684     +  promoter       T7 promoter: promoter for bacteriophage T7 RNA polymerase
    694..1629    +  CDS            hRluc: Renilla luciferase human codon-optimized
   1763..1811    +  polyA_signal   poly(A) signal: synthetic polyadenylation signal
   1820..2571    +  promoter       HSV TK promoter: herpes simplex virus thymidine kinase promoter
   2607..4259    +  CDS            luciferase: firefly luciferase; luc+; enhanced luc+ version of the luciferase gene AAS38485.1 42718124.0
   4303..4424    -  polyA_signal   SV40 poly(A) signal: SV40 polyadenylation signal
   4447..4515    -  CDS            large T antigen (fragment): large T antigen from SV40 (simian virus 40)
   4557..4661    +  promoter       AmpR promoter: bla
   4662..5522    +  CDS            AmpR: β-lactamase; bla; confers resistance to ampicillin, carbenicillin, and related antibiotics
   5693..6281    +  rep_origin     ori: high-copy-number ColE1/pMB1/pBR322/pUC origin of replication
>Addgene plasmid #35672 | psiCHECK-2 3xmiR-122T | depositor full sequence | sequence record 43870 | psiCHECK-2 3xmiR-122T sequence 6348 bps
AGATCTGCGCAGCACCATGGCCTGAAATAACCTCTGAAAGAGGAACTTGGTTAGGTACCTTCTGAGGCGG
AAAGAACCAGCTGTGGAATGTGTGTCAGTTAGGGTGTGGAAAGTCCCCAGGCTCCCCAGCAGGCAGAAGT
ATGCAAAGCATGCATCTCAATTAGTCAGCAACCAGGTGTGGAAAGTCCCCAGGCTCCCCAGCAGGCAGAA
GTATGCAAAGCATGCATCTCAATTAGTCAGCAACCATAGTCCCGCCCCTAACTCCGCCCATCCCGCCCCT
AACTCCGCCCAGTTCCGCCCATTCTCCGCCCCATGGCTGACTAATTTTTTTTATTTATGCAGAGGCCGAG
GCCGCCTCGGCCTCTGAGCTATTCCAGAAGTAGTGAGGAGGCTTTTTTGGAGGCCTAGGCTTTTGCAAAA
AGCTTGATTCTTCTGACACAACAGTCTCGAACTTAAGCTGCAGAAGTTGGTCGTGAGGCACTGGGCAGGT
AAGTATCAAGGTTACAAGACAGGTTTAAGGAGACCAATAGAAACTGGGCTTGTCGAGACAGAGAAGACTC
TTGCGTTTCTGATAGGCACCTATTGGTCTTACTGACATCCACTTTGCCTTTCTCTCCACAGGTGTCCACT
CCCAGTTCAATTACAGCTCTTAAGGCTAGAGTACTTAATACGACTCACTATAGGCTAGCCACCATGGCTT
CCAAGGTGTACGACCCCGAGCAACGCAAACGCATGATCACTGGGCCTCAGTGGTGGGCTCGCTGCAAGCA
AATGAACGTGCTGGACTCCTTCATCAACTACTATGATTCCGAGAAGCACGCCGAGAACGCCGTGATTTTT
CTGCATGGTAACGCTGCCTCCAGCTACCTGTGGAGGCACGTCGTGCCTCACATCGAGCCCGTGGCTAGAT
GCATCATCCCTGATCTGATCGGAATGGGTAAGTCCGGCAAGAGCGGGAATGGCTCATATCGCCTCCTGGA
TCACTACAAGTACCTCACCGCTTGGTTCGAGCTGCTGAACCTTCCAAAGAAAATCATCTTTGTGGGCCAC
GACTGGGGGGCTTGTCTGGCCTTTCACTACTCCTACGAGCACCAAGACAAGATCAAGGCCATCGTCCATG
CTGAGAGTGTCGTGGACGTGATCGAGTCCTGGGACGAGTGGCCTGACATCGAGGAGGATATCGCCCTGAT
CAAGAGCGAAGAGGGCGAGAAAATGGTGCTTGAGAATAACTTCTTCGTCGAGACCATGCTCCCAAGCAAG
ATCATGCGGAAACTGGAGCCTGAGGAGTTCGCTGCCTACCTGGAGCCATTCAAGGAGAAGGGCGAGGTTA
GACGGCCTACCCTCTCCTGGCCTCGCGAGATCCCTCTCGTTAAGGGAGGCAAGCCCGACGTCGTCCAGAT
TGTCCGCAACTACAACGCCTACCTTCGGGCCAGCGACGATCTGCCTAAGATGTTCATCGAGTCCGACCCT
GGGTTCTTTTCCAACGCTATTGTCGAGGGAGCTAAGAAGTTCCCTAACACCGAGTTCGTGAAGGTGAAGG
GCCTCCACTTCAGCCAGGAGGACGCTCCAGATGAAATGGGTAAGTACATCAAGAGCTTCGTGGAGCGCGT
GCTGAAGAACGAGCAGTAATTCTAGGCGATCGCTCGAGCCCGGGAATTCGTTTCGAAACAAACACCATTG
TCACACTCCAACAAACACCATTGTCACACTCCAACAAACACCATTGTCACACTCCATTAAACCTAGAGCG
GCCGCTGGCCGCAATAAAATATCTTTATTTTCATTACATCTGTGTGTTGGTTTTTTGTGTGAGGATCTAA
ATGAGTCTTCGGACCTCGCGGGGGCCGCTTAAGCGGTGGTTAGGGTTTGTCTGACGCGGGGGGAGGGGGA
AGGAACGAAACACTCTCATTCGGAGGCGGCTCGGGGTTTGGTCTTGGTGGCCACGGGCACGCAGAAGAGC
GCCGCGATCCTCTTAAGCACCCCCCCGCCCTCCGTGGAGGCGGGGGTTTGGTCGGCGGGTGGTAACTGGC
GGGCCGCTGACTCGGGCGGGTCGCGCGCCCCAGAGTGTGACCTTTTCGGTCTGCTCGCAGACCCCCGGGC
GGCGCCGCCGCGGCGGCGACGGGCTCGCTGGGTCCTAGGCTCCATGGGGACCGTATACGTGGACAGGCTC
TGGAGCATCCGCACGACTGCGGTGATATTACCGGAGACCTTCTGCGGGACGAGCCGGGTCACGCGGCTGA
CGCGGAGCGTCCGTTGGGCGACAAACACCAGGACGGGGCACAGGTACACTATCTTGTCACCCGGAGGCGC
GAGGGACTGCAGGAGCTTCAGGGAGTGGCGCAGCTGCTTCATCCCCGTGGCCCGTTGCTCGCGTTTGCTG
GCGGTGTCCCCGGAAGAAATATATTTGCATGTCTTTAGTTCTATGATGACACAAACCCCGCCCAGCGTCT
TGTCATTGGCGAATTCGAACACGCAGATGCAGTCGGGGCGGCGCGGTCCCAGGTCCACTTCGCATATTAA
GGTGACGCGTGTGGCCTCGAACACCGAGCGACCCTGCAGCGACCCGCTTAAAAGCTTGGCATTCCGGTAC
TGTTGGTAAAGCCACCATGGCCGATGCTAAGAACATTAAGAAGGGCCCTGCTCCCTTCTACCCTCTGGAG
GATGGCACCGCTGGCGAGCAGCTGCACAAGGCCATGAAGAGGTATGCCCTGGTGCCTGGCACCATTGCCT
TCACCGATGCCCACATTGAGGTGGACATCACCTATGCCGAGTACTTCGAGATGTCTGTGCGCCTGGCCGA
GGCCATGAAGAGGTACGGCCTGAACACCAACCACCGCATCGTGGTGTGCTCTGAGAACTCTCTGCAGTTC
TTCATGCCAGTGCTGGGCGCCCTGTTCATCGGAGTGGCCGTGGCCCCTGCTAACGACATTTACAACGAGC
GCGAGCTGCTGAACAGCATGGGCATTTCTCAGCCTACCGTGGTGTTCGTGTCTAAGAAGGGCCTGCAGAA
GATCCTGAACGTGCAGAAGAAGCTGCCTATCATCCAGAAGATCATCATCATGGACTCTAAGACCGACTAC
CAGGGCTTCCAGAGCATGTACACATTCGTGACATCTCATCTGCCTCCTGGCTTCAACGAGTACGACTTCG
TGCCAGAGTCTTTCGACAGGGACAAAACCATTGCCCTGATCATGAACAGCTCTGGGTCTACCGGCCTGCC
TAAGGGCGTGGCCCTGCCTCATCGCACCGCCTGTGTGCGCTTCTCTCACGCCCGCGACCCTATTTTCGGC
AACCAGATCATCCCCGACACCGCTATTCTGAGCGTGGTGCCATTCCACCACGGCTTCGGCATGTTCACCA
CCCTGGGCTACCTGATTTGCGGCTTTCGGGTGGTGCTGATGTACCGCTTCGAGGAGGAGCTGTTCCTGCG
CAGCCTGCAAGACTACAAAATTCAGTCTGCCCTGCTGGTGCCAACCCTGTTCAGCTTCTTCGCTAAGAGC
ACCCTGATCGACAAGTACGACCTGTCTAACCTGCACGAGATTGCCTCTGGCGGCGCCCCACTGTCTAAGG
AGGTGGGCGAAGCCGTGGCCAAGCGCTTTCATCTGCCAGGCATCCGCCAGGGCTACGGCCTGACCGAGAC
AACCAGCGCCATTCTGATTACCCCAGAGGGCGACGACAAGCCTGGCGCCGTGGGCAAGGTGGTGCCATTC
TTCGAGGCCAAGGTGGTGGACCTGGACACCGGCAAGACCCTGGGAGTGAACCAGCGCGGCGAGCTGTGTG
TGCGCGGCCCTATGATTATGTCCGGCTACGTGAATAACCCTGAGGCCACAAACGCCCTGATCGACAAGGA
CGGCTGGCTGCACTCTGGCGACATTGCCTACTGGGACGAGGACGAGCACTTCTTCATCGTGGACCGCCTG
AAGTCTCTGATCAAGTACAAGGGCTACCAGGTGGCCCCAGCCGAGCTGGAGTCTATCCTGCTGCAGCACC
CTAACATTTTCGACGCCGGAGTGGCCGGCCTGCCCGACGACGATGCCGGCGAGCTGCCTGCCGCCGTCGT
CGTGCTGGAACACGGCAAGACCATGACCGAGAAGGAGATCGTGGACTATGTGGCCAGCCAGGTGACAACC
GCCAAGAAGCTGCGCGGCGGAGTGGTGTTCGTGGACGAGGTGCCCAAGGGCCTGACCGGCAAGCTGGACG
CCCGCAAGATCCGCGAGATCCTGATCAAGGCTAAGAAAGGCGGCAAGATCGCCGTGTAATAATTCTAGAG
TCGGGGCGGCCGGCCGCTTCGAGCAGACATGATAAGATACATTGATGAGTTTGGACAAACCACAACTAGA
ATGCAGTGAAAAAAATGCTTTATTTGTGAAATTTGTGATGCTATTGCTTTATTTGTAACCATTATAAGCT
GCAATAAACAAGTTAACAACAACAATTGCATTCATTTTATGTTTCAGGTTCAGGGGGAGGTGTGGGAGGT
TTTTTAAAGCAAGTAAAACCTCTACAAATGTGGTAAAATCGATAAGGATCCAGGTGGCACTTTTCGGGGA
AATGTGCGCGGAACCCCTATTTGTTTATTTTTCTAAATACATTCAAATATGTATCCGCTCATGAGACAAT
AACCCTGATAAATGCTTCAATAATATTGAAAAAGGAAGAGTATGAGTATTCAACATTTCCGTGTCGCCCT
TATTCCCTTTTTTGCGGCATTTTGCCTTCCTGTTTTTGCTCACCCAGAAACGCTGGTGAAAGTAAAAGAT
GCTGAAGATCAGTTGGGTGCACGAGTGGGTTACATCGAACTGGATCTCAACAGCGGTAAGATCCTTGAGA
GTTTTCGCCCCGAAGAACGTTTTCCAATGATGAGCACTTTTAAAGTTCTGCTATGTGGCGCGGTATTATC
CCGTATTGACGCCGGGCAAGAGCAACTCGGTCGCCGCATACACTATTCTCAGAATGACTTGGTTGAGTAC
TCACCAGTCACAGAAAAGCATCTTACGGATGGCATGACAGTAAGAGAATTATGCAGTGCTGCCATAACCA
TGAGTGATAACACTGCGGCCAACTTACTTCTGACAACGATCGGAGGACCGAAGGAGCTAACCGCTTTTTT
GCACAACATGGGGGATCATGTAACTCGCCTTGATCGTTGGGAACCGGAGCTGAATGAAGCCATACCAAAC
GACGAGCGTGACACCACGATGCCTGTAGCAATGGCAACAACGTTGCGCAAACTATTAACTGGCGAACTAC
TTACTCTAGCTTCCCGGCAACAATTAATAGACTGGATGGAGGCGGATAAAGTTGCAGGACCACTTCTGCG
CTCGGCCCTTCCGGCTGGCTGGTTTATTGCTGATAAATCTGGAGCCGGTGAGCGTGGGTCTCGCGGTATC
ATTGCAGCACTGGGGCCAGATGGTAAGCCCTCCCGTATCGTAGTTATCTACACGACGGGGAGTCAGGCAA
CTATGGATGAACGAAATAGACAGATCGCTGAGATAGGTGCCTCACTGATTAAGCATTGGTAACTGTCAGA
CCAAGTTTACTCATATATACTTTAGATTGATTTAAAACTTCATTTTTAATTTAAAAGGATCTAGGTGAAG
ATCCTTTTTGATAATCTCATGACCAAAATCCCTTAACGTGAGTTTTCGTTCCACTGAGCGTCAGACCCCG
TAGAAAAGATCAAAGGATCTTCTTGAGATCCTTTTTTTCTGCGCGTAATCTGCTGCTTGCAAACAAAAAA
ACCACCGCTACCAGCGGTGGTTTGTTTGCCGGATCAAGAGCTACCAACTCTTTTTCCGAAGGTAACTGGC
TTCAGCAGAGCGCAGATACCAAATACTGTTCTTCTAGTGTAGCCGTAGTTAGGCCACCACTTCAAGAACT
CTGTAGCACCGCCTACATACCTCGCTCTGCTAATCCTGTTACCAGTGGCTGCTGCCAGTGGCGATAAGTC
GTGTCTTACCGGGTTGGACTCAAGACGATAGTTACCGGATAAGGCGCAGCGGTCGGGCTGAACGGGGGGT
TCGTGCACACAGCCCAGCTTGGAGCGAACGACCTACACCGAACTGAGATACCTACAGCGTGAGCTATGAG
AAAGCGCCACGCTTCCCGAAGGGAGAAAGGCGGACAGGTATCCGGTAAGCGGCAGGGTCGGAACAGGAGA
GCGCACGAGGGAGCTTCCAGGGGGAAACGCCTGGTATCTTTATAGTCCTGTCGGGTTTCGCCACCTCTGA
CTTGAGCGTCGATTTTTGTGATGCTCGTCAGGGGGGCGGAGCCTATGGAAAAACGCCAGCAACGCGGCCT
TTTTACGGTTCCTGGCCTTTTGCTGGCCTTTTGCTCACATGGCTCGAC
