>Addgene plasmid #35672 | psiCHECK-2 3xmiR-122T | addgene partial sequence | sequence record 46086 | psiCHECK2-F 5'-GTCCGCAACTACAACGCCTACCTT-3'
AGATGTTCATCGAGTCCGACCCTGGGTTCTTTTCCAACGCTATTGTCGAGGGAGCTAAGAAGTTCCCTAA
CACCGAGTTCGTGAAGGTGAAGGGCCTCCACTTCAGCCAGGAGGACGCTCCAGATGAAATGGGTAAGTAC
ATCAAGAGCTTCGTGGAGCGCGTGCTGAAGAACGAGCAGTAATTCTAGGCGATCGCTCGAGCCCGGGAAT
TCGTTTCGAAACAAACACCATTGTCACACTCCAACAAACACCATTGTCACACTCCAACAAACACCATTGT
CACACTCCATTCGAAACCTAGAGCGGCCGCTGGCCGCAATAAAATATCTTTATTTTCATTACATCTGTGT
GTTGGTTTTTTGTGTGAGGATCTAAATGAGTCTTCGGACCTCGCGGGGGCCGCTTAAGCGGTGGTTAGGG
TTTGTCTGACGCGGGGGGAGGGGGAAGGAACGAAACACTCTCATTCGGAGGCGGCTCGGGGTTTGGTCTT
GGTGGCCACGGGCACGCAGAAGAGCGCCGCGATCCTCTTAAGCACCCCCCCGCCCTCCGTGGAGGCGGGG
GTTTGGTCGGCGGGTGGTAACTGGCGGGCCGCTGACTCGGGCGGGTCGCGCGCCCCAGAGTGTGACCTTT
TCGGTCTGCTCGCAGACCCCCGGGCGGCGCCGCCGCGGCGG
